>Addgene plasmid #239590 | sgPlxnb2-3 in pT4-U6-sgRNA-CMV-EGFP | addgene full sequence | sequence record 476552 | Addgene NGS Result
AACAACACTCAACCCTATCTCGGTCTATTCTTTTGATTTATAAGGGATTTTGCCGATTTCGGCCTATTGG
TTAAAAAATGAGCTGATTTAACAAAAATTTAACGCGAATTTTAACAAAATATTAACGCTTACAATTTCCA
TTCGCCATTCAGGCTGCGCAACTGTTGGGAAGGGCGATCGGTGCGGGCCTCTTCGCTATTACGCCAGCTG
GCGAAAGGGGGATGTGCTGCAAGGCGATTAAGTTGGGTAACGCCAGGGTTTTCCCAGTCACGACGTTGTA
AAACGACGGCCAGTGAGCGCGCGTAATACGACTCACTATAGGGCGAATTGGAGCTAGCGTTTAAACCTAC
AGTTGAAGTCGGAAGTTTACATACACTTAAGTTGGAGTCATTAAAACTCGTTTTTCAACTACTCCACAAA
TTTCTTGTTAACAAACAATAGTTTTGGCAAGTCAGTTAGGACATCTACTTTGTGCATGACACAAGTCATT
TTTCCAACAATTGTTTACAGACAGATTATTTCACTTATAATTCACTGTATCACAATTCCAGTGGGTCAGA
AGTGTACATACACGCGCTTGACTGTGCCTTTAAGCTTGGTACCGAGGGCCTATTTCCCATGATTCCTTCA
TATTTGCATATACGATACAAGGCTGTTAGAGAGATAATTAGAATTAATTTGACTGTAAACACAAAGATAT
TAGTACAAAATACGTGACGTAGAAAGTAATAATTTCTTGGGTAGTTTGCAGTTTTAAAATTATGTTTTAA
AATGGACTATCATATGCTTACCGTAACTTGAAAGTATTTCGATTTCTTGGCTTTATATATCTTGTGGAAA
GGACGAAACACCGGGAAACGCGGGGTACGCTAGTTTTAGAGCTAGAAATAGCAAGTTAAAATAAGGCTAG
TCCGTTATCAACTTGAAAAAGTGGCACCGAGTCGGTGCTTTTTTAAGCTTGGCATTGATTATTGACTAGT
TATTAATAGTAATCAATTACGGGGTCATTAGTTCATAGCCCATATATGGAGTTCCGCGTTACATAACTTA
CGGTAAATGGCCCGCCTGGCTGACCGCCCAACGACCCCCGCCCATTGACGTCAATAATGACGTATGTTCC
CATAGTAACGCCAATAGGGACTTTCCATTGACGTCAATGGGTGGAGTATTTACGGTAAACTGCCCACTTG
GCAGTACATCAAGTGTATCATATGCCAAGTCCGCCCCCTATTGACGTCAATGACGGTAAATGGCCCGCCT
GGCATTATGCCCAGTACATGACCTTACGGGACTTTCCTACTTGGCAGTACATCTACGTATTAGTCATCGC
TATTACCATGGTGATGCGGTTTTGGCAGTACACCAATGGGCGTGGATAGCGGTTTGACTCACGGGGATTT
CCAAGTCTCCACCCCATTGACGTCAATGGGAGTTTGTTTTGGCACCAAAATCAACGGGACTTTCCAAAAT
GTCGTAATAACCCCGCCCCGTTGACGCAAATGGGCGGTAGGCGTGTACGGTGGGAGGTCTATATAAGCAG
AGGTCGTTTAGTGAACCGTCAGATCACTAGTAGCTTTATTGCGGTAGTTTATCACAGTTAAATTGCTAAC
GCAGTCAGTGCTCGACTGATCACAGGTAAGTATCAAGGTTACAAGACAGGTTTAAGGAGGCCAATAGAAA
CTGGGCTTGTCGAGACAGAGAAGATTCTTGCGTTTCTGATAGGCACCTATTGGTCTTACTGACATCCACT
TTGCCTTTCTCTCCACAGGGCGGCCGCCATGGTGAGCAAGGGCGAGGAGCTGTTCACCGGGGTGGTGCCC
ATCCTGGTCGAGCTGGACGGCGACGTAAACGGCCACAAGTTCAGCGTGTCCGGCGAGGGCGAGGGCGATG
CCACCTACGGCAAGCTGACCCTGAAGTTCATCTGCACCACCGGCAAGCTGCCCGTGCCCTGGCCCACCCT
CGTGACCACCCTGACCTACGGCGTGCAGTGCTTCAGCCGCTACCCCGACCACATGAAGCAGCACGACTTC
TTCAAGTCCGCCATGCCCGAAGGCTACGTCCAGGAGCGCACCATCTTCTTCAAGGACGACGGCAACTACA
AGACCCGCGCCGAGGTGAAGTTCGAGGGCGACACCCTGGTGAACCGCATCGAGCTGAAGGGCATCGACTT
CAAGGAGGACGGCAACATCCTGGGGCACAAGCTGGAGTACAACTACAACAGCCACAACGTCTATATCATG
GCCGACAAGCAGAAGAACGGCATCAAGGTGAACTTCAAGATCCGCCACAACATCGAGGACGGCAGCGTGC
AGCTCGCCGACCACTACCAGCAGAACACCCCCATCGGCGACGGCCCCGTGCTGCTGCCCGACAACCACTA
CCTGAGCACCCAGTCCGCCCTGAGCAAAGACCCCAACGAGAAGCGCGATCACATGGTCCTGCTGGAGTTC
GTGACCGCCGCCGGGATCACTCTCGGCATGGACGAGCTGTACAAGTAAGAATTCAATAAAATATCTTTAT
TTTCATTACATCTGTGTGTTGGTTTTTTGTGTGTAATTCGAGCATCTTACCGCCATTTATTCCCAGATCT
TTAAACAATTTAAAGGCAATGCTACCAAATACTAAGCGCGTGTATGTACACTTCTGACCCACTGGGAATG
TGATGAAAGAAATAAAAGCTGAAATGAATCATTCTCTCTACTATTATTCTGATATTTCACATTCTTAAAA
TAAAGTGGTGATCCTAACTGACCTTAAGACAGGGAATCTTTACTCGGATTAAATGTCAGGAATTGTGAAA
AAGTGAGTTTAAATGTATTTGGCTAAGGTGTATGTAAACTTCCGACTTCAACTGTAGTTTAAACGGGCCC
GGTACCCAGCTTTTGTTCCCTTTAGTGAGGGTTAATTGCGCGCTTGGCGTAATCATGGTCATAGCTGTTT
CCTGTGTGAAATTGTTATCCGCTCACAATTCCACACAACATACGAGCCGGAAGCATAAAGTGTAAAGCCT
GGGGTGCCTAATGAGTGAGCTAACTCACATTAATTGCGTTGCGCTCACTGCCCGCTTTCCAGTCGGGAAA
CCTGTCGTGCCAGCTGCATTAATGAATCGGCCAACGCGCGGGGAGAGGCGGTTTGCGTATTGGGCGCTCT
TCCGCTTCCTCGCTCACTGACTCGCTGCGCTCGGTCGTTCGGCTGCGGCGAGCGGTATCAGCTCACTCAA
AGGCGGTAATACGGTTATCCACAGAATCAGGGGATAACGCAGGAAAGAACATGTGAGCAAAAGGCCAGCA
AAAGGCCAGGAACCGTAAAAAGGCCGCGTTGCTGGCGTTTTTCCATAGGCTCCGCCCCCCTGACGAGCAT
CACAAAAATCGACGCTCAAGTCAGAGGTGGCGAAACCCGACAGGACTATAAAGATACCAGGCGTTTCCCC
CTGGAAGCTCCCTCGTGCGCTCTCCTGTTCCGACCCTGCCGCTTACCGGATACCTGTCCGCCTTTCTCCC
TTCGGGAACCGTGGCGCTTTCTCATAGCTCACGCTGTAGGTATCTCAGTTCGGTGTAGGTCGTTCGCTCC
AAGCTGGGCTGTGTGCACGAACCCCCCGTTCAGCCCGACCGCTGCGCCTTATCCGGTAACTATCGTCTTG
AGTCCAACCCGGTAAGACACGACTTATCGCCACTGGCAGCAGCCACTGGTAACAGGATTAGCAGAGCGAG
GTATGTAGGCGGTGCTACAGAGTTCTTGAAGTGGTGGCCTAACTACGGCTACACTAGAAGAACAGTATTT
GGTATCTGCGCTCTGCTGAAGCCAGTTACCTTCGGAAAAAGAGTTGGTAGCTCTTGATCCGGCAAACAAA
CCACCGCTGGTAGCGGTGGTTTTTTTGTTTGCAAGCAGCAGATTACGCGCAGAAAAAAAGGATCTCAAGA
AGATCCTTTGATCTTTTCTACGGGGTCTGACGCTCAGTGGAACGAAAACTCACGTTAAGGGATTTTGGTC
ATGAGATTATCAAAAAGGATCTTCACCTAGATCCTTTTAAATTAAAAATGAAGTTTTAAATCAATCTAAA
GTATATATGAGTAAACTTGGTCTGACAGTTACCAATGCTTAATCAGTGAGGCACCTATCTCAGCGATCTG
TCTATTTCGTTCATCCATAGTTGCCTGACTCCCCGTCGTGTAGATAACTACGATACGGGAGGGCTTACCA
TCTGGCCCCAGTGCTGCAATGATACCGCGAGACCCACGCTCACCGGCTCCAGATTTATCAGCAATAAACC
AGCCAGCCGGAAGGGCCGAGCGCAGAAGTGGTCCTGCAACTTTATCCGCCTCCATCCAGTCTATTAATTG
TTGCCGGGAAGCTAGAGTAAGTAGTTCGCCAGTTAATAGTTTGCGCAACGTTGTTGCCATTGCTACAGGC
ATCGTGGTGTCACGCTCGTCGTTTGGTATGGCTTCATTCAGCTCCGGTTCCCAACGATCAAGGCGAGTTA
CATGATCCCCCATGTTGTGCAAAAAAGCGGTTAGCTCCTTCGGTCCTCCGATCGTTGTCAGAAGTAACTT
GGCCGCAGTGTTATCACTCATGGTTATGGCAGCACTGCATAATTCTCTTACTGTCATGCCATCCGTAAGA
TGCTTTTCTGTGACTGGTGAGTACTCAACCAAGTCATTCTGAGAATAGTGTATGCGGCGACCGAGTTGCT
CTTGCCCGGCGTCAATACGGGATAATACCGCGCCACATAGCAGAACTTTAAAAGTGCTCATCATTGGAAA
ACGTTCTTCGGGGCGAAAACTCTCAAGGATCTTACCGCTGTTGAGATCCAGTTCGATGTAACCCACTCGT
GCACCCAACTGATCTTCAGCATCTTTTACTTTCACCAGCGTTTCTGGGTGAGCAAAAACAGGAAGGCAAA
ATGCCGCAAAAAAGGGAATAAGGGCGACACGGAAATGTTGAATACTCATACTCTTCCTTTTTCAATATTA
TTGAAGCATTTATCAGGGTTATTGTCTCATGAGCGGATACATATTTGAATGTATTTAGAAAAATAAACAA
ATAGGGGTTCCGCGCACATTTCCCCGAAAAGTGCCACCTG
[34 nt withheld, positions 5081-5114]
A
[89 nt withheld, positions 5116-5204]
C
[91 nt withheld, positions 5206-5296]
A
[49 nt withheld, positions 5298-5346]
CCTTTGACGTTGGAGTCCACGTTCTTTAATAGTGGACTCTTGTTCCAAACTGG
Features (pLannotate 1.2.2; 19 found; start..end, strand, type, name):
    141..296     -  CDS            lacZα (fragment): LacZα fragment of β-galactosidase; lacZ fragment
    304..322     +  promoter       T7 promoter: promoter for bacteriophage T7 RNA polymerase
    604..844     +  promoter       U6 promoter: RNA polymerase III promoter for human U6 snRNA
    873..948     +  misc_RNA       gRNA scaffold: guide RNA scaffold for the Streptococcus pyogenes CRISPR/Cas9 system
    963..1340    +  enhancer       CMV enhancer: human cytomegalovirus immediate early enhancer
   1342..1541    +  promoter       CMV promoter: human cytomegalovirus (CMV) immediate early promoter
   1636..1768    +  intron         chimeric intron: chimera between introns from human β-globin and immunoglobulin heavy chain genes
   1779..2498    +  CDS            EGFP: the original enhanced GFP (Yang et al., 1996) mammalian codon-optimized
   2505..2553    +  polyA_signal   poly(A) signal: synthetic polyadenylation signal
   2591..2624    +  CDS            SB100X (fragment): hyperactive variant of the Sleeping Beauty transposase (Mátés et al., 2009)
   2889..2907    -  promoter       T3 promoter: promoter for bacteriophage T3 RNA polymerase
   2952..2968    -  protein_bind   lac operator: The lac repressor binds to the lac operator to inhibit transcription in E. coli. This inhibition can be relieved by adding lactose or isopropyl-β-D-thiogalactopyranoside (IPTG). lac repressor encoded by lacI
   2976..3006    -  promoter       lac promoter: promoter for the E. coli lac operon
   3021..3042    -  protein_bind   CAP binding site: CAP binding activates transcription in the presence of cAMP. E. coli catabolite activator protein
   3055..3147    -  CDS            lacI (fragment): lac repressor; lacI; The lac repressor binds to the lac operator to inhibit transcription in E. coli. This inhibition can be relieved by adding lactose or isopropyl-β-D-thiogalactopyranoside (IPTG).
   3330..3918    -  rep_origin     ori: high-copy-number ColE1/pMB1/pBR322/pUC origin of replication
   4089..4949    -  CDS            AmpR: β-lactamase; bla; confers resistance to ampicillin, carbenicillin, and related antibiotics
   4950..5054    -  promoter       AmpR promoter: bla
   5081..137     +  rep_origin     f1 ori (across the origin) (sequence partly withheld): f1 bacteriophage origin of replication; arrow indicates direction of (+) strand synthesis
