[The description below was written by a language model from this plasmid's Addgene catalogue record and pLannotate feature annotations shown in this document.]
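Description:
sgPlxnb2-3 in pT4-U6-sgRNA-CMV-EGFP is a Sleeping Beauty transposon plasmid for mammalian expression that delivers a single guide RNA for CRISPR activation (CRISPRa) of mouse Plxnb2 (plexin-B2). It is the third guide in a set directed at the region upstream of the Plxnb2 transcription start site. The guide was inserted by Golden Gate cloning downstream of a human U6 RNA polymerase III promoter and directly upstream of the Streptococcus pyogenes Cas9 gRNA scaffold. A second, independent cassette follows, in which the CMV enhancer and promoter, a chimeric β-globin/immunoglobulin intron, EGFP and a synthetic poly(A) signal provide a fluorescent marker for cells that have taken up the construct. EGFP is the only selectable marker listed for mammalian cells.

The plasmid encodes neither a dCas9 activator nor a functional transposase, so both must be supplied separately. The short "SB100X" hit after the poly(A) signal is only a 34-nt fragment. The transposon inverted repeats implied by the pT4 name are not annotated in the feature table. The bacterial backbone resembles a pBluescript-type phagemid, with a high-copy ColE1/pUC origin, ampicillin resistance, an f1 origin, lacZα and lac regulatory remnants, and flanking T7 and T3 promoters. The sequenced plasmid is 5,399 bp, matching the stated total size. The listed backbone size of 7,260 bp is larger, and the record does not explain the difference. The associated publication concerns in vivo interaction screening for liver-derived constraints on metastasis, which suggests use in stable genomic integration of the guide and gene activation in vivo.
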