Addgene plasmid #239590: sgPlxnb2-3 in pT4-U6-sgRNA-CMV-EGFP
Purpose: expresses guide#3 to boost the expression of mouse Plxnb2, via CRISPRa
Depositing lab: Andreas Moor. Depositing organization: ETH Zurich (Swiss Federal Institute of Technology). Publication: In vivo interaction screening reveals liver-derived constraints to metastasis. Borrelli C, Roberts M, Eletto D, Hussherr MD, Fazilaty H, Valenta T, Lafzi A, Kretz JA, Guido Vinzoni E, Karakatsani A, Adivarahan S, Mannhart A, Kimura S, Meijs A, Baccouche Mhamedi F, Acar IE, Handler K, Ficht X, Platt RJ, Piscuoglio S, Moor AE. Nature. 2024 Aug;632(8024):411-418. doi: 10.1038/s41586-024-07715-3. Epub 2024 Jul 24. PubMed 39048831.
Backbone
  Vector backbone: pT4-U6-sgRNA-CMV-EGFP (#239587)
  Backbone manufacturer: D Eletto
  Backbone size w/o insert (bp): 7260
  Total vector size (bp): 5399
  Vector type: Mammalian Expression ; Sleeping beauty (SB) transposon
  Selectable markers: EGFP
Growth in bacteria
  Bacterial resistance: Ampicillin, 100 μg/mL
  Growth temperature: 37°C
  Growth strain: NEB Stable
  Copy number: High Copy
Gene/Insert
  Gene/Insert name: sgRNA targeting TSS-upstream reagion of Plxnb2 (alt name: Plxnb2)
  gRNA/shRNA sequence: sgPlxnb2-3: gggaaacgcggggtacgcta
  Species: M. musculus (mouse)
  GenBank ID: NM_138749
  Entrez Gene: Plxnb2 (a.k.a. Debt, plexin-B2)
  Promoter: hU6
  Cloning method: Golden Gate
  Sequencing primers: 5′ hU6-f: 5' GAGGGCCTATTTCCCATGATT 3'
Terms and licenses: Academic/Nonprofit Terms; Industry Terms: Not Available to Industry
How to cite: sgPlxnb2-3 in pT4-U6-sgRNA-CMV-EGFP was a gift from Andreas Moor (Addgene plasmid # 239590 ; http://n2t.net/addgene:239590 ; RRID:Addgene_239590)
